Addgene plasmid #193806: pCDNA5/FRT-ChemoG1
Purpose: CMV overexpression of ChemoG1 in mammalian cell lines
Depositing lab: Julien Hiblot. Depositing organization: Max Planck Institute for Medical Research. Publication: A general method for the development of multicolor biosensors with large dynamic ranges. Hellweg L, Edenhofer A, Barck L, Huppertz MC, Frei MS, Tarnawski M, Bergner A, Koch B, Johnsson K, Hiblot J. Nat Chem Biol. 2023 Jun 8. doi: 10.1038/s41589-023-01350-1. PubMed 37291200.
Backbone
  Vector backbone: pcDNA5/FRT
  Backbone size w/o insert (bp): 5000
  Vector type: Mammalian Expression
  Selectable markers: Hygromycin
Growth in bacteria
  Bacterial resistance: Ampicillin, 100 μg/mL
  Growth temperature: 37°C
  Growth strain: DH5alpha
  Copy number: High Copy
Gene/Insert
  Gene/Insert name: ChemoG1
  Species: Synthetic
  Insert size (bp): 1600
  Mutation: EGFP: A206K
  Promoter: CMV
  Tag / fusion protein: 10xHis (C terminal on insert)
  Cloning method: Gibson Cloning
Terms and licenses: Academic/Nonprofit Terms; Industry Terms: Not Available to Industry
How to cite: pCDNA5/FRT-ChemoG1 was a gift from Julien Hiblot (Addgene plasmid # 193806 ; http://n2t.net/addgene:193806 ; RRID:Addgene_193806)
