[The description below was written by a language model from this plasmid's Addgene catalogue record and pLannotate feature annotations shown in this document.]
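Description:
pCDNA5/FRT-ChemoG1 is a mammalian expression plasmid built on the pcDNA5/FRT backbone, about 6.6 kb in total according to the sequenced record. It is propagated in E. coli through a high-copy ColE1/pUC-type origin and selected with ampicillin via the β-lactamase gene and its native promoter. A fragment of the f1 phage origin and remnants of lac regulatory elements are also annotated as backbone carry-over.

The payload is ChemoG1, a synthetic open reading frame of roughly 1.6 kb in which EGFP is fused directly upstream of a HaloTag sequence, with a C-terminal 10xHis tag. The EGFP carries the A206K substitution, which is generally used to suppress the weak dimerisation of Aequorea-derived fluorescent proteins. HaloTag is a modified dehalogenase that covalently binds chloroalkane ligands, so the fusion places a fluorescent protein next to a site that can be labelled with synthetic dyes. The associated publication concerns multicolor biosensors with large dynamic ranges, although the record does not spell out the sensing mechanism. Expression is driven by the CMV immediate-early enhancer and promoter and terminated by the bovine growth hormone polyadenylation signal. A T7 promoter lies just upstream of the coding sequence.

Downstream sits an FRT site immediately followed by a hygromycin resistance gene and an SV40 polyadenylation signal. In this backbone design, the resistance gene has no annotated full promoter of its own and becomes active after FLP-mediated recombination into a genomic FRT acceptor site. This allows hygromycin selection of stable, single-site integrants in compatible host lines. The stated purpose is CMV-driven overexpression of ChemoG1 in mammalian cell lines.
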