Features (pLannotate 1.2.2; 21 found; start..end, strand, type, name):
     28..80      -  misc_feature   bom (fragment): basis of mobility region from pBR322
    235..614     +  enhancer       CMV enhancer: human cytomegalovirus immediate early enhancer
    615..818     +  promoter       CMV promoter: human cytomegalovirus (CMV) immediate early promoter
    814..847     +  LTR            5' LTR (truncated) (fragment): truncated 5' long terminal repeat (LTR) from HIV-1
    863..881     +  promoter       T7 promoter: promoter for bacteriophage T7 RNA polymerase
    917..1633    +  CDS            EGFP: EGFP is a basic (constitutively fluorescent) green fluorescent protein published in 1996, derived from Aequorea victoria. It is reported to be a rapidly-maturing weak dimer with moderate acid sensitivity.
   1634..2514    +  CDS            HaloTag® (fragment): modified bacterial dehalogenase that forms covalent bonds with chloroalkane derivatives
   2556..2780    +  polyA_signal   bGH poly(A) signal: bovine growth hormone polyadenylation signal
   2784..2805    +  promoter       SV40 promoter (fragment): SV40 enhancer and early promoter
   2826..3059    +  rep_origin     f1 ori (fragment) (sequence partly withheld): f1 bacteriophage origin of replication; arrow indicates direction of (+) strand synthesis
   3064..3111    +  protein_bind   FRT: FLP-mediated recombination occurs in the 8-bp core sequence TCTAGAAA (Turan and Bode, 2011). FLP recombinase from the Saccharomyces cerevisiae 2μ plasmid
   3119..4141    +  CDS            HygR: aminoglycoside phosphotransferase from E. coli; aph(4)-Ia; confers resistance to hygromycin
   4151..4276    +  CDS            ble (fragment): BLE_KLEPN - Experimental evidence at protein level: Swiss-Prot protein existence level 1. Binding protein with a strong affinity to the bleomycin family of antibiotics. Binds to CL990; an antimitotic-antibiotic compound. From Klebsiella pneumoniae.
   4271..4392    +  polyA_signal   SV40 poly(A) signal: SV40 polyadenylation signal
   4465..4481    -  protein_bind   lac operator: The lac repressor binds to the lac operator to inhibit transcription in E. coli. This inhibition can be relieved by adding lactose or isopropyl-β-D-thiogalactopyranoside (IPTG). lac repressor encoded by lacI
   4489..4519    -  promoter       lac promoter: promoter for the E. coli lac operon
   4534..4555    -  protein_bind   CAP binding site: CAP binding activates transcription in the presence of cAMP. E. coli catabolite activator protein
   4568..4660    -  CDS            lacI (fragment): lac repressor; lacI; The lac repressor binds to the lac operator to inhibit transcription in E. coli. This inhibition can be relieved by adding lactose or isopropyl-β-D-thiogalactopyranoside (IPTG).
   4843..5431    -  rep_origin     ori: high-copy-number ColE1/pMB1/pBR322/pUC origin of replication
   5602..6462    -  CDS            AmpR: β-lactamase; bla; confers resistance to ampicillin, carbenicillin, and related antibiotics
   6463..6567    -  promoter       AmpR promoter: bla
>Addgene plasmid #193806 | pCDNA5/FRT-ChemoG1 | addgene full sequence | sequence record 381719 | Addgene NGS Result
GACGGATCGGGAGATCTCCCGATCCCCTATGGTGCACTCTCAGTACAATCTGCTCTGATGCCGCATAGTT
AAGCCAGTATCTGCTCCCTGCTTGTGTGTTGGAGGTCGCTGAGTAGTGCGCGAGCAAAATTTAAGCTACA
ACAAGGCAAGGCTTGACCGACAATTGCATGAAGAAGCTGCTTAGGGTTAGGCGTTTTGCGCTGCTTCGCG
ATGTACGGGCCAGATATACGCGTTGACATTGATTATTGACTAGTTATTAATAGTAATCAATTACGGGGTC
ATTAGTTCATAGCCCATATATGGAGTTCCGCGTTACATAACTTACGGTAAATGGCCCGCCTGGCTGACCG
CCCAACGACCCCCGCCCATTGACGTCAATAATGACGTATGTTCCCATAGTAACGCCAATAGGGACTTTCC
ATTGACGTCAATGGGTGGAGTATTTACGGTAAACTGCCCACTTGGCAGTACATCAAGTGTATCATATGCC
AAGTACGCCCCCTATTGACGTCAATGACGGTAAATGGCCCGCCTGGCATTATGCCCAGTACATGACCTTA
TGGGACTTTCCTACTTGGCAGTACATCTACGTATTAGTCATCGCTATTACCATGGTGATGCGGTTTTGGC
AGTACATCAATGGGCGTGGATAGCGGTTTGACTCACGGGGATTTCCAAGTCTCCACCCCATTGACGTCAA
TGGGAGTTTGTTTTGGCACCAAAATCAACGGGACTTTCCAAAATGTCGTAACAACTCCGCCCCATTGACG
CAAATGGGCGGTAGGCGTGTACGGTGGGAGGTCTATATAAGCAGAGCTCTCTGGCTAACTAGAGAACCCA
CTGCTTACTGGCTTATCGAAATTAATACGACTCACTATAGGGAGACCCAAGCTGGCTAGCGTTTAAACTT
ACCACCATGGTGAGCAAGGGCGAGGAGCTGTTCACCGGGGTGGTGCCCATCCTGGTCGAGCTGGACGGCG
ACGTAAACGGCCACAAGTTCAGCGTGTCCGGCGAGGGCGAGGGCGATGCCACCTACGGCAAGCTGACCCT
GAAGTTCATCTGCACCACCGGCAAGCTGCCCGTGCCCTGGCCCACCCTCGTGACCACCCTGACCTACGGC
GTGCAGTGCTTCAGCCGCTACCCCGACCACATGAAGCAGCACGACTTCTTCAAGTCCGCCATGCCCGAAG
GCTACGTCCAGGAGCGCACCATCTTCTTCAAGGACGACGGCAACTACAAGACCCGCGCCGAGGTGAAGTT
CGAGGGCGACACCCTGGTGAACCGCATCGAGCTGAAGGGCATCGACTTCAAGGAGGACGGCAACATCCTG
GGGCACAAGCTGGAGTACAACTACAACAGCCACAACGTCTATATCATGGCCGACAAGCAGAAGAACGGCA
TCAAGGTGAACTTCAAGATCCGCCACAACATCGAGGACGGCAGCGTGCAGCTCGCCGACCACTACCAGCA
GAACACCCCCATCGGCGACGGCCCCGTGCTGCTGCCCGACAACCACTACCTGAGCACCCAGTCCGCCCTG
AGCAAAGACCCCAACGAGAAGCGCGATCACATGGTCCTGCTGGAGTTCGTGACCGCCGCCGGGATCACTC
TCGGCATGGACGAGCTGTACAAGATCGGTACTGGCTTTCCATTCGACCCCCATTATGTGGAAGTCCTGGG
CGAGCGCATGCACTACGTCGATGTTGGTCCGCGCGATGGCACCCCTGTGCTGTTCCTGCACGGTAACCCG
ACCTCCTCCTACGTGTGGCGCAACATCATCCCGCATGTTGCACCGACCCATCGCTGCATTGCTCCAGACC
TGATCGGTATGGGCAAATCCGACAAACCAGACCTGGGTTATTTCTTCGACGACCACGTCCGCTTCATGGA
TGCCTTCATCGAAGCCCTGGGTCTGGAAGAGGTCGTCCTGGTCATTCACGACTGGGGCTCCGCTCTGGGT
TTCCACTGGGCCAAGCGCAATCCAGAGCGCGTCAAAGGTATTGCATTTATGGAGTTCATCCGCCCTATCC
CGACCTGGGACGAATGGCCAGAATTTGCCCGCGAGACCTTCCAGGCCTTCCGCACCACCGACGTCGGCCG
CAAGCTGATCATCGATCAGAACGTTTTTATCGAGGGTACGCTGCCGATGGGTGTCGTCCGCCCGCTGACT
GAAGTCGAGATGGACCATTACCGCGAGCCGTTCCTGAATCCTGTTGACCGCGAGCCACTGTGGCGCTTCC
CAAACGAGCTGCCAATCGCCGGTGAGCCAGCGAACATCGTCGCGCTGGTCGAAGAATACATGGACTGGCT
GCACCAGTCCCCTGTCCCGAAGCTGCTGTTCTGGGGCACCCCAGGCGTTCTGATCCCACCGGCCGAAGCC
GCTCGCCTGGCCAAAAGCCTGCCTAACTGCAAGGCTGTGGACATCGGCCCGGGTCTGAATCTGCTGCAAG
AAGACAACCCGGACCTGATCGGCAGCGAGATCGCGCGCTGGCTGTCTACTCTGGAGATTTCCGGTTAGTC
TAGAGGGCCCGTTTAAACCCGCTGATCAGCCTCGACTGTGCCTTCTAGTTGCCAGCCATCTGTTGTTTGC
CCCTCCCCCGTGCCTTCCTTGACCCTGGAAGGTGCCACTCCCACTGTCCTTTCCTAATAAAATGAGGAAA
TTGCATCGCATTGTCTGAGTAGGTGTCATTCTATTCTGGGGGGTGGGGTGGGGCAGGACAGCAAGGGGGA
GGATTGGGAAGACAATAGCAGGCATGCTGGGGATGCGGTGGGCTCTATGGCTTCTGAGGCGGAAAGAACC
AGCTGGGGCTCTAGGGGGTATCCCC
[124 nt withheld, positions 2826-2949]
C
[91 nt withheld, positions 2951-3041]
AGGGTGATGGTTCACGTACCTAGAAGTTCCTATTCCGAAGTTCCTATTCTCTAGAAAGTATAGGAACTTC
CTTGGCCAAAAAGCCTGAACTCACCGCGACGTCTGTCGAGAAGTTTCTGATCGAAAAGTTCGACAGCGTC
TCCGACCTGATGCAGCTCTCGGAGGGCGAAGAATCTCGTGCTTTCAGCTTCGATGTAGGAGGGCGTGGAT
ATGTCCTGCGGGTAAATAGCTGCGCCGATGGTTTCTACAAAGATCGTTATGTTTATCGGCACTTTGCATC
GGCCGCGCTCCCGATTCCGGAAGTGCTTGACATTGGGGAATTCAGCGAGAGCCTGACCTATTGCATCTCC
CGCCGTGCACAGGGTGTCACGTTGCAAGACCTGCCTGAAACCGAACTGCCCGCTGTTCTGCAGCCGGTCG
CGGAGGCCATGGATGCGATCGCTGCGGCCGATCTTAGCCAGACGAGCGGGTTCGGCCCATTCGGACCGCA
AGGAATCGGTCAATACACTACATGGCGTGATTTCATATGCGCGATTGCTGATCCCCATGTGTATCACTGG
CAAACTGTGATGGACGACACCGTCAGTGCGTCCGTCGCGCAGGCTCTCGATGAGCTGATGCTTTGGGCCG
AGGACTGCCCCGAAGTCCGGCACCTCGTGCACGCGGATTTCGGCTCCAACAATGTCCTGACGGACAATGG
CCGCATAACAGCGGTCATTGACTGGAGCGAGGCGATGTTCGGGGATTCCCAATACGAGGTCGCCAACATC
TTCTTCTGGAGGCCGTGGTTGGCTTGTATGGAGCAGCAGACGCGCTACTTCGAGCGGAGGCATCCGGAGC
TTGCAGGATCGCCGCGGCTCCGGGCGTATATGCTCCGCATTGGTCTTGACCAACTCTATCAGAGCTTGGT
TGACGGCAATTTCGATGATGCAGCTTGGGCGCAGGGTCGATGCGACGCAATCGTCCGATCCGGAGCCGGG
ACTGTCGGGCGTACACAAATCGCCCGCAGAAGCGCGGCCGTCTGGACCGATGGCTGTGTAGAAGTACTCG
CCGATAGTGGAAACCGACGCCCCAGCACTCGTCCGAGGGCAAAGGAATAGCACGTACTACGAGATTTCGA
TTCCACCGCCGCCTTCTATGAAAGGTTGGGCTTCGGAATCGTTTTCCGGGACGCCGGCTGGATGATCCTC
CAGCGCGGGGATCTCATGCTGGAGTTCTTCGCCCACCCCAACTTGTTTATTGCAGCTTATAATGGTTACA
AATAAAGCAATAGCATCACAAATTTCACAAATAAAGCATTTTTTTCACTGCATTCTAGTTGTGGTTTGTC
CAAACTCATCAATGTATCTTATCATGTCTGTATACCGTCGACCTCTAGCTAGAGCTTGGCGTAATCATGG
TCATAGCTGTTTCCTGTGTGAAATTGTTATCCGCTCACAATTCCACACAACATACGAGCCGGAAGCATAA
AGTGTAAAGCCTGGGGTGCCTAATGAGTGAGCTAACTCACATTAATTGCGTTGCGCTCACTGCCCGCTTT
CCAGTCGGGAAACCTGTCGTGCCAGCTGCATTAATGAATCGGCCAACGCGCGGGGAGAGGCGGTTTGCGT
ATTGGGCGCTCTTCCGCTTCCTCGCTCACTGACTCGCTGCGCTCGGTCGTTCGGCTGCGGCGAGCGGTAT
CAGCTCACTCAAAGGCGGTAATACGGTTATCCACAGAATCAGGGGATAACGCAGGAAAGAACATGTGAGC
AAAAGGCCAGCAAAAGGCCAGGAACCGTAAAAAGGCCGCGTTGCTGGCGTTTTTCCATAGGCTCCGCCCC
CCTGACGAGCATCACAAAAATCGACGCTCAAGTCAGAGGTGGCGAAACCCGACAGGACTATAAAGATACC
AGGCGTTTCCCCCTGGAAGCTCCCTCGTGCGCTCTCCTGTTCCGACCCTGCCGCTTACCGGATACCTGTC
CGCCTTTCTCCCTTCGGGAAGCGTGGCGCTTTCTCATAGCTCACGCTGTAGGTATCTCAGTTCGGTGTAG
GTCGTTCGCTCCAAGCTGGGCTGTGTGCACGAACCCCCCGTTCAGCCCGACCGCTGCGCCTTATCCGGTA
ACTATCGTCTTGAGTCCAACCCGGTAAGACACGACTTATCGCCACTGGCAGCAGCCACTGGTAACAGGAT
TAGCAGAGCGAGGTATGTAGGCGGTGCTACAGAGTTCTTGAAGTGGTGGCCTAACTACGGCTACACTAGA
AGAACAGTATTTGGTATCTGCGCTCTGCTGAAGCCAGTTACCTTCGGAAAAAGAGTTGGTAGCTCTTGAT
CCGGCAAACAAACCACCGCTGGTAGCGGTGGTTTTTTTGTTTGCAAGCAGCAGATTACGCGCAGAAAAAA
AGGATCTCAAGAAGATCCTTTGATCTTTTCTACGGGGTCTGACGCTCAGTGGAACGAAAACTCACGTTAA
GGGATTTTGGTCATGAGATTATCAAAAAGGATCTTCACCTAGATCCTTTTAAATTAAAAATGAAGTTTTA
AATCAATCTAAAGTATATATGAGTAAACTTGGTCTGACAGTTACCAATGCTTAATCAGTGAGGCACCTAT
CTCAGCGATCTGTCTATTTCGTTCATCCATAGTTGCCTGACTCCCCGTCGTGTAGATAACTACGATACGG
GAGGGCTTACCATCTGGCCCCAGTGCTGCAATGATACCGCGAGACCCACGCTCACCGGCTCCAGATTTAT
CAGCAATAAACCAGCCAGCCGGAAGGGCCGAGCGCAGAAGTGGTCCTGCAACTTTATCCGCCTCCATCCA
GTCTATTAATTGTTGCCGGGAAGCTAGAGTAAGTAGTTCGCCAGTTAATAGTTTGCGCAACGTTGTTGCC
ATTGCTACAGGCATCGTGGTGTCACGCTCGTCGTTTGGTATGGCTTCATTCAGCTCCGGTTCCCAACGAT
CAAGGCGAGTTACATGATCCCCCATGTTGTGCAAAAAAGCGGTTAGCTCCTTCGGTCCTCCGATCGTTGT
CAGAAGTAAGTTGGCCGCAGTGTTATCACTCATGGTTATGGCAGCACTGCATAATTCTCTTACTGTCATG
CCATCCGTAAGATGCTTTTCTGTGACTGGTGAGTACTCAACCAAGTCATTCTGAGAATAGTGTATGCGGC
GACCGAGTTGCTCTTGCCCGGCGTCAATACGGGATAATACCGCGCCACATAGCAGAACTTTAAAAGTGCT
CATCATTGGAAAACGTTCTTCGGGGCGAAAACTCTCAAGGATCTTACCGCTGTTGAGATCCAGTTCGATG
TAACCCACTCGTGCACCCAACTGATCTTCAGCATCTTTTACTTTCACCAGCGTTTCTGGGTGAGCAAAAA
CAGGAAGGCAAAATGCCGCAAAAAAGGGAATAAGGGCGACACGGAAATGTTGAATACTCATACTCTTCCT
TTTTCAATATTATTGAAGCATTTATCAGGGTTATTGTCTCATGAGCGGATACATATTTGAATGTATTTAG
AAAAATAAACAAATAGGGGTTCCGCGCACATTTCCCCGAAAAGTGCCACCTGACGTC
